>Addgene plasmid | pLV-EF1a-mCherry-MinD-IRES-Puro Sequencing Result | analyzer sequence | sequence record 420366
TGCCAATTACCTGTGGTTTCATTTACTCTAAACCTGTGATTCCTCTGAATTATTTTCATTTTAAAGAAAT
TGTATTTGTTAAATATGTACTACAAACTTAGTAGTTGGAAGGGCTAATTCACTCCCAAAGAAGACAAGAT
ATCCTTGATCTGTGGATCTACCACACACAAGGCTACTTCCCTGATTAGCAGAACTACACACCAGGGCCAG
GGGTCAGATATCCACTGACCTTTGGATGGTGCTACAAGCTAGTACCAGTTGAGCCAGATAAGGTAGAAGA
GGCCAATAAAGGAGAGAACACCAGCTTGTTACACCCTGTGAGCCTGCATGGGATGGATGACCCGGAGAGA
GAAGTGTTAGAGTGGAGGTTTGACAGCCGCCTAGCATTTCATCACGTGGCCCGAGAGCTGCATCCGGAGT
ACTTCAAGAACTGCTGATATCGAGCTTGCTACAAGGGACTTTCCGCTGGGGACTTTCCAGGGAGGCGTGG
CCTGGGCGGGACTGGGGAGTGGCGAGCCCTCAGATCCTGCATATAAGCAGCTGCTTTTTGCCTGTACTGG
GTCTCTCTGGTTAGACCAGATCTGAGCCTGGGAGCTCTCTGGCTAACTAGGGAACCCACTGCTTAAGCCT
CAATAAAGCTTGCCTTGAGTGCTTCAAGTAGTGTGTGCCCGTCTGTTGTGTGACTCTGGTAACTAGAGAT
CCCTCAGACCCTTTTAGTCAGTGTGGAAAATCTCTAGCAGTGGCGCCCGAACAGGGACTTGAAAGCGAAA
GGGAAACCAGAGGAGCTCTCTCGACGCAGGACTCGGCTTGCTGAAGCGCGCACGGCAAGAGGCGAGGGGC
GGCGACTGGTGAGTACGCCAAAAATTTTGACTAGCGGAGGCTAGAAGGAGAGAGATGGGTGCGAGAGCGT
CAGTATTAAGCGGGGGAGAATTAGATCGCGATGGGAAAAAATTCGGTTAAGGCCAGGGGGAAAGAAAAAA
TATAAATTAAAACATATAGTATGGGCAAGCAGGGAGCTAGAACGATTCGCAGTTAATCCTGGCCTGTTAG
AAACATCAGAAGGCTGTAGACAAATACTGGGACAGCTACAACCATCCCTTCAGACAGGATCAGAAGAACT
TAGATCATTATATAATACAGTAGCAACCCTCTATTGTGTGCATCAAAGGATAGAGATAAAAGACACCAAG
GAAGCTTTAGACAAGATAGAGGAAGAGCAAAACAAAAGTAAGACCACCGCACAGCAAGCGGCCGGCCGCT
GATCTTCAGACCTGGAGGAGGAGATATGAGGGACAATTGGAGAAGTGAATTATATAAATATAAAGTAGTA
AAAATTGAACCATTAGGAGTAGCACCCACCAAGGCAAAGAGAAGAGTGGTGCAGAGAGAAAAAAGAGCAG
TGGGAATAGGAGCTTTGTTCCTTGGGTTCTTGGGAGCAGCAGGAAGCACTATGGGCGCAGCGTCAATGAC
GCTGACGGTACAGGCCAGACAATTATTGTCTGGTATAGTGCAGCAGCAGAACAATTTGCTGAGGGCTATT
GAGGCGCAACAGCATCTGTTGCAACTCACAGTCTGGGGCATCAAGCAGCTCCAGGCAAGAATCCTGGCTG
TGGAAAGATACCTAAAGGATCAACAGCTCCTGGGGATTTGGGGTTGCTCTGGAAAACTCATTTGCACCAC
TGCTGTGCCTTGGAATGCTAGTTGGAGTAATAAATCTCTGGAACAGATTTGGAATCACACGACCTGGATG
GAGTGGGACAGAGAAATTAACAATTACACAAGCTTAATACACTCCTTAATTGAAGAATCGCAAAACCAGC
AAGAAAAGAATGAACAAGAATTATTGGAATTAGATAAATGGGCAAGTTTGTGGAATTGGTTTAACATAAC
AAATTGGCTGTGGTATATAAAATTATTCATAATGATAGTAGGAGGCTTGGTAGGTTTAAGAATAGTTTTT
GCTGTACTTTCTATAGTGAATAGAGTTAGGCAGGGATATTCACCATTATCGTTTCAGACCCACCTCCCAA
CCCCGAGGGGACCCGACAGGCCCGAAGGAATAGAAGAAGAAGGTGGAGAGAGAGACAGAGACAGATCCAT
TCGATTAGTGAACGGATCTCGACGGTATCGCCTTTAAAAGAAAAGGGGGGATTGGGGGGTACAGTGCAGG
GGAAAGAATAGTAGACATAATAGCAACAGACATACAAACTAAAGAATTACAAAAACAAATTACAAAAATT
CAAAATTTTCGGGTTTATTACAGGGACAGCAGAGATCCAGTTTATCGATGAGGCCCTTTCGTCTTCACTC
GAGGTGCCCGTCAGTGGGCAGAGCGCACATCGCCCACAGTCCCCGAGAAGTTGGGGGGAGGGGTCGGCAA
TTGAACCGGTGCCTAGAGAAGGTGGCGCGGGGTAAACTGGGAAAGTGATGTCGTGTACTGGCTCCGCCTT
TTTCCCGAGGGTGGGGGAGAACCGTATATAAGTGCAGTAGTCGCCGTGAACGTTCTTTTTCGCAACGGGT
TTGCCGCCAGAACACAGGTAAGTGCCGTGTGTGGTTCCCGCGGGCCTGGCCTCTTTACGGGTTATGGCCC
TTGCGTGCCTTGAATTACTTCCACCTGGCTGCAGTACGTGATTCTTGATCCCGAGCTTCGGGTTGGAAGT
GGGTGGGAGAGTTCGAGGCCTTGCGCTTAAGGAGCCCCTTCGCCTCGTGCTTGAGTTGAGGCCTGGCCTG
GGCGCTGGGGCCGCCGCGTGCGAATCTGGTGGCACCTTCGCGCCTGTCTCGCTGCTTTCGATAAGTCTCT
AGCCATTTAAAATTTTTGATGACCTGCTGCGACGCTTTTTTTCTGGCAAGATAGTCTTGTAAATGCGGGC
CAAGATCTGCACACTGGTATTTCGGTTTTTGGGGCCGCGGGCGGCGACGGGGCCCGTGCGTCCCAGCGCA
CATGTTCGGCGAGGCGGGGCCTGCGAGCGCGGCCACCGAGAATCGGACGGGGGTAGTCTCAAGCTGGCCG
GCCTGCTCTGGTGCCTGGCCTCGCGCCGCCGTGTATCGCCCCGCCCTGGGCGGCAAGGCTGGCCCGGTCG
GCACCAGTTGCGTGAGCGGAAAGATGGCCGCTTCCCGGCCCTGCTGCAGGGAGCTCAAAATGGAGGACGC
GGCGCTCGGGAGAGCGGGCGGGTGAGTCACCCACACAAAGGAAAAGGGCCTTTCCGTCCTCAGCCGTCGC
TTCATGTGACTCCACGGAGTACCGGGCGCCGTCCAGGCACCTCGATTAGTTCTCGAGCTTTTGGAGTACG
TCGTCTTTAGGTTGGGGGGAGGGGTTTTATGCGATGGAGTTTCCCCACACTGAGTGGGTGGAGACTGAAG
TTAGGCCAGCTTGGCACTTGATGTAATTCTCCTTGGAATTTGCCCTTTTTGAGTTTGGATCTTGGTTCAT
TCTCAAGCCTCAGACAGTGGTTCAAAGTTTTTTTCTTCCATTTCAGGTGTCGTGAGGATCCGCCACCATG
GTGAGCAAGGGCGAGGAGGATAACATGGCCATCATCAAGGAGTTCATGCGCTTCAAGGTGCACATGGAGG
GCTCCGTGAACGGCCACGAGTTCGAGATCGAGGGCGAGGGCGAGGGCCGCCCCTACGAGGGCACCCAGAC
CGCCAAGCTGAAGGTGACCAAGGGTGGCCCCCTGCCCTTCGCCTGGGACATCCTGTCCCCTCAGTTCATG
TACGGCTCCAAGGCCTACGTGAAGCACCCCGCCGACATCCCCGACTACTTGAAGCTGTCCTTCCCCGAGG
GCTTCAAGTGGGAGCGCGTGATGAACTTCGAGGACGGCGGCGTGGTGACCGTGACCCAGGACTCCTCCCT
GCAGGACGGCGAGTTCATCTACAAGGTGAAGCTGCGCGGCACCAACTTCCCCTCCGACGGCCCCGTAATG
CAGAAGAAGACCATGGGCTGGGAGGCCTCCTCCGAGCGGATGTACCCCGAGGACGGCGCCCTGAAGGGCG
AGATCAAGCAGAGGCTGAAGCTGAAGGACGGCGGCCACTACGACGCTGAGGTCAAGACCACCTACAAGGC
CAAGAAGCCCGTGCAGCTGCCCGGCGCCTACAACGTCAACATCAAGTTGGACATCACCTCCCACAACGAG
GACTACACCATCGTGGAACAGTACGAACGCGCCGAGGGCCGCCACTCCACCGGCGGCATGGACGAGCTGT
ACAAGGACAGCGCCGGAAGTGCTGGCTCTGCGGGTACCATGGCCCGCATAATAGTTGTGACTTCAGGTAA
GGGCGGAGTTGGAAAAACCACATCCAGCGCAGCCATAGCTACCGGCCTCGCACAGAAAGGCAAGAAAACT
GTGGTCATAGATTTTGATATTGGGCTCAGGAACCTGGACCTGATAATGGGCTGCGAACGGCGCGTTGTCT
ACGATTTTGTCAATGTCATCCAAGGCGACGCGACTCTTAATCAGGCACTTATAAAAGATAAACGAACCGA
AAACTTGTATATTCTTCCTGCCTCACAAACGCGGGACAAAGACGCGCTCACCAGGGAGGGTGTCGCAAAA
GTTTTGGATGACTTGAAAGCGATGGACTTTGAGTTCATAGTTTGTGACTCTCCCGCCGGTATAGAGACAG
GGGCACTTATGGCACTGTACTTCGCAGATGAAGCCATAATCACAACTAATCCGGAGGTGTCTAGTGTGCG
AGATTCAGACCGAATACTGGGGATACTCGCCAGCAAATCACGGAGGGCAGAAAACGGGGAGGAGCCAATT
AAGGAGCATCTCCTGCTTACCCGATATAACCCCGGTCGAGTATCTCGGGGAGATATGCTTTCAATGGAAG
ATGTCCTCGAGATTCTGAGGATAAAACTGGTAGGCGTTATCCCGGAAGACCAGTCCGTCCTCCGCGCATC
TAATCAGGGGGAGCCTGTCATACTTGACATAAATGCGGATGCTGGGAAAGCTTATGCCGATACGGTAGAA
CGGCTCCTCGGGGAAGAACGGCCCTTCCGCTTCATAGAGGAGGAAAAGAAGGGATTCCTTAAACGGCTGT
TCGGGGGATAAGCGGCCGCTCTAGAGTCGACGGGCCGCGGTAACAATTGTTAACTAACTTAAGCTAGCAA
CGGTTTCCCTCTAGCGGGATCAATTCCGCCCCCCCCCCCTAACGTTACTGGCCGAAGCCGCTTGGAATAA
GGCCGGTGTGCGTTTGTCTATATGTTATTTTCCACCATATTGCCGTCTTTTGGCAATGTGAGGGCCCGGA
AACCTGGCCCTGTCTTCTTGACGAGCATTCCTAGGGGTCTTTCCCCTCTCGCCAAAGGAATGCAAGGTCT
GTTGAATGTCGTGAAGGAAGCAGTTCCTCTGGAAGCTTCTTGAAGACAAACAACGTCTGTAGCGACCCTT
TGCAGGCAGCGGAACCCCCCACCTGGCGACAGGTGCCTCTGCGGCCAAAAGCCACGTGTATAAGATACAC
CTGCAAAGGCGGCACAACCCCAGTGCCACGTTGTGAGTTGGATAGTTGTGGAAAGAGTCAAATGGCTCTC
CTCAAGCGTATTCAACAAGGGGCTGAAGGATGCCCAGAAGGTACCCCATTGTATGGGATCTGATCTGGGG
CCTCGGTGCACATGCTTTACATGTGTTTAGTCGAGGTTAAAAAAACGTCTAGGCCCCCCGAACCACGGGG
ACGTGGTTTTCCTTTGAAAAACACGATAATACCATGACCGAGTACAAGCCCACGGTGCGCCTCGCCACCC
GCGACGACGTCCCCAGGGCCGTACGCACCCTCGCCGCCGCGTTCGCCGACTACCCCGCCACGCGCCACAC
CGTCGATCCGGACCGCCACATCGAGCGGGTCACCGAGCTGCAAGAACTCTTCCTCACGCGCGTCGGGCTC
GACATCGGCAAGGTGTGGGTCGCGGACGACGGCGCCGCGGTGGCGGTCTGGACCACGCCGGAGAGCGTCG
AAGCGGGGGCGGTGTTCGCCGAGATCGGCCCGCGCATGGCCGAGTTGAGCGGTTCCCGGCTGGCCGCGCA
GCAACAGATGGAAGGCCTCCTGGCGCCGCACCGGCCCAAGGAGCCCGCGTGGTTCCTGGCCACCGTCGGC
GTCTCGCCCGACCACCAGGGCAAGGGTCTGGGCAGCGCCGTCGTGCTCCCCGGAGTGGAGGCGGCCGAGC
GCGCCGGGGTGCCCGCCTTCCTGGAGACCTCCGCGCCCCGCAACCTCCCCTTCTACGAGCGGCTCGGCTT
CACCGTCACCGCCGACGTCGAGGTGCCCGAAGGACCGCGCACCTGGTGCATGACCCGCAAGCCCGGTGCC
TGACCCGGGCGGGGCGCGTCTGGAACAATCAACCTCTGGATTACAAAATTTGTGAAAGATTGACTGGTAT
TCTTAACTATGTTGCTCCTTTTACGCTATGTGGATACGCTGCTTTAATGCCTTTGTATCATGCTATTGCT
TCCCGTATGGCTTTCATTTTCTCCTCCTTGTATAAATCCTGGTTGCTGTCTCTTTATGAGGAGTTGTGGC
CCGTTGTCAGGCAACGTGGCGTGGTGTGCACTGTGTTTGCTGACGCAACCCCCACTGGTTGGGGCATTGC
CACCACCTGTCAGCTCCTTTCCGGGACTTTCGCTTTCCCCCTCCCTATTGCCACGGCGGAACTCATCGCC
GCCTGCCTTGCCCGCTGCTGGACAGGGGCTCGGCTGTTGGGCACTGACAATTCCGTGGTGTTGTCGGGGA
AGCTGACGTCCTTTCCATGGCTGCTCGCCTGTGTTGCCACCTGGATTCTGCGCGGGACGTCCTTCTGCTA
CGTCCCTTCGGCCCTCAATCCAGCGGACCTTCCTTCCCGCGGCCTGCTGCCGGCTCTGCGGCCTCTTCCG
CGTCTTCGCCTTCGCCCTCAGACGAGTCGGATCTCCCTTTGGGCCGCCTCCCCGCCTGGAATTAATTCTG
CAGTCGAGACCTAGAAAAACATGGAGCAATCACAAGTAGCAATACAGCAGCTACCAATGCTGATTGTGCC
TGGCTAGAAGCACAAGAGGAGGAGGAGGTGGGTTTTCCAGTCACACCTCAGGTACCTTTAAGACCAATGA
CTTACAAGGCAGCTGTAGATCTTAGCCACTTTTTAAAAGAAAAGAGGGGACTGGAAGGGCTAATTCACTC
CCAACGAAGACAAGATATCCTTGATCTGTGGATCTACCACACACAAGGCTACTTCCCTGATTAGCAGAAC
TACACACCAGGGCCAGGGGTCAGATATCCACTGACCTTTGGATGGTGCTACAAGCTAGTACCAGTTGAGC
CAGATAAGGTAGAAGAGGCCAATAAAGGAGAGAACACCAGCTTGTTACACCCTGTGAGCCTGCATGGGAT
GGATGACCCGGAGAGAGAAGTGTTAGAGTGGAGGTTTGACAGCCGCCTAGCATTTCATCACGTGGCCCGA
GAGCTGCATCCGGAGTACTTCAAGAACTGCTGATATCGAGCTTGCTACAAGGGACTTTCCGCTGGGGACT
TTCCAGGGAGGCGTGGCCTGGGCGGGACTGGGGAGTGGCGAGCCCTCAGATCCTGCATATAAGCAGCTGC
TTTTTGCCTGTACTGGGTCTCTCTGGTTAGACCAGATCTGAGCCTGGGAGCTCTCTGGCTAACTAGGGAA
CCCACTGCTTAAGCCTCAATAAAGCTTGCCTTGAGTGCTTCAAGTAGTGTGTGCCCGTCTGTTGTGTGAC
TCTGGTAACTAGAGATCCCTCAGACCCTTTTAGTCAGTGTGGAAAATCTCTAGCAGTAGTAGTTCATGTC
ATCTTATTATTCAGTATTTATAACTTGCAAAGAAATGAATATCAGAGAGTGAGAGGCCTTGACATTGCTA
GCGTTTACCGTCGACCTCTAGCTAGAGCTTGGCGTAATCATGGTCATAGCTGTTTCCTGTGTGAAATTGT
TATCCGCTCACAATTCCACACAACATACGAGCCGGAAGCATAAAGTGTAAAGCCTGGGGTGCCTAATGAG
TGAGCTAACTCACATTAATTGCGTTGCGCTCACTGCCCGCTTTCCAGTCGGGAAACCTGTCGTGCCAGCT
GCATTAATGAATCGGCCAACGCGCGGGGAGAGGCGGTTTGCGTATTGGGCGCTCTTCCGCTTCCTCGCTC
ACTGACTCGCTGCGCTCGGTCGTTCGGCTGCGGCGAGCGGTATCAGCTCACTCAAAGGCGGTAATACGGT
TATCCACAGAATCAGGGGATAACGCAGGAAAGAACATGTGAGCAAAAGGCCAGCAAAAGGCCAGGAACCG
TAAAAAGGCCGCGTTGCTGGCGTTTTTCCATAGGCTCCGCCCCCCTGACGAGCATCACAAAAATCGACGC
TCAAGTCAGAGGTGGCGAAACCCGACAGGACTATAAAGATACCAGGCGTTTCCCCCTGGAAGCTCCCTCG
TGCGCTCTCCTGTTCCGACCCTGCCGCTTACCGGATACCTGTCCGCCTTTCTCCCTTCGGGAAGCGTGGC
GCTTTCTCATAGCTCACGCTGTAGGTATCTCAGTTCGGTGTAGGTCGTTCGCTCCAAGCTGGGCTGTGTG
CACGAACCCCCCGTTCAGCCCGACCGCTGCGCCTTATCCGGTAACTATCGTCTTGAGTCCAACCCGGTAA
GACACGACTTATCGCCACTGGCAGCAGCCACTGGTAACAGGATTAGCAGAGCGAGGTATGTAGGCGGTGC
TACAGAGTTCTTGAAGTGGTGGCCTAACTACGGCTACACTAGAAGAACAGTATTTGGTATCTGCGCTCTG
CTGAAGCCAGTTACCTTCGGAAAAAGAGTTGGTAGCTCTTGATCCGGCAAACAAACCACCGCTGGTAGCG
GTGGTTTTTTTGTTTGCAAGCAGCAGATTACGCGCAGAAAAAAAGGATCTCAAGAAGATCCTTTGATCTT
TTCTACGGGGTCTGACGCTCAGTGGAACGAAAACTCACGTTAAGGGATTTTGGTCATGAGATTATCAAAA
AGGATCTTCACCTAGATCCTTTTAAATTAAAAATGAAGTTTTAAATCAATCTAAAGTATATATGAGTAAA
CTTGGTCTGACAGTTACCAATGCTTAATCAGTGAGGCACCTATCTCAGCGATCTGTCTATTTCGTTCATC
CATAGTTGCCTGACTCCCCGTCGTGTAGATAACTACGATACGGGAGGGCTTACCATCTGGCCCCAGTGCT
GCAATGATACCGCGAGACCCACGCTCACCGGCTCCAGATTTATCAGCAATAAACCAGCCAGCCGGAAGGG
CCGAGCGCAGAAGTGGTCCTGCAACTTTATCCGCCTCCATCCAGTCTATTAATTGTTGCCGGGAAGCTAG
AGTAAGTAGTTCGCCAGTTAATAGTTTGCGCAACGTTGTTGCCATTGCTACAGGCATCGTGGTGTCACGC
TCGTCGTTTGGTATGGCTTCATTCAGCTCCGGTTCCCAACGATCAAGGCGAGTTACATGATCCCCCATGT
TGTGCAAAAAAGCGGTTAGCTCCTTCGGTCCTCCGATCGTTGTCAGAAGTAAGTTGGCCGCAGTGTTATC
ACTCATGGTTATGGCAGCACTGCATAATTCTCTTACTGTCATGCCATCCGTAAGATGCTTTTCTGTGACT
GGTGAGTACTCAACCAAGTCATTCTGAGAATAGTGTATGCGGCGACCGAGTTGCTCTTGCCCGGCGTCAA
TACGGGATAATACCGCGCCACATAGCAGAACTTTAAAAGTGCTCATCATTGGAAAACGTTCTTCGGGGCG
AAAACTCTCAAGGATCTTACCGCTGTTGAGATCCAGTTCGATGTAACCCACTCGTGCACCCAACTGATCT
TCAGCATCTTTTACTTTCACCAGCGTTTCTGGGTGAGCAAAAACAGGAAGGCAAAATGCCGCAAAAAAGG
GAATAAGGGCGACACGGAAATGTTGAATACTCATACTCTTCCTTTTTCAATATTATTGAAGCATTTATCA
GGGTTATTGTCTCATGAGCGGATACATATTTGAATGTATTTAGAAAAATAAACAAATAGGGGTTCCGCGC
ACATTTCCCCGAAAAGTGCCACCTGACGTCGACGGATCGAGAGATCAACTTGTTTATTGCAGCTTATAAT
GGTTACAAATAAAGCAATAGCATCACAAATTTCACAAATAAAGCATTTTTTTCACTGCATTCTAGTTGTG
GTTTGTCCAAACTCATCAATGTATCTTATCATGTCTGGATCAACTGGATAACTCAAGCTAACCAAAATCA
TCCCAAACTTCCCACCCCATACCCTATTACCAC
Features (pLannotate 1.2.2; 24 found; start..end, strand, type, name):
    105..434     +  CDS            nef (fragment): NEF_HV1BR - Experimental evidence at protein level: Swiss-Prot protein existence level 1. Extracellular Nef protein targets CD4(+) T-lymphocytes for apoptosis by interacting with CXCR4 surface receptors (PubMed:14990729). From Human immunodeficiency virus type 1 group M subtype B (isolate BRU/LAI) (HIV-1).
    482..739     +  LTR            5' LTR (truncated): truncated 5' long terminal repeat (LTR) from HIV-1
    786..911     +  misc_feature   HIV-1 Ψ: packaging signal of human immunodeficiency virus type 1
    895..1233    +  CDS            HIV-1 gag (fragment): gag protein from human immunodeficiency virus 1; gag
   1408..1641    +  misc_feature   RRE: The Rev response element (RRE) of HIV-1 allows for Rev-dependent mRNA export from the nucleus to the cytoplasm.
   2018..2118    +  CDS            Rev (fragment): human immunodeficiency virus 1 (HIV-1) Rev protein; rev; enhances nuclear export of unspliced and incompletely spliced viral mRNAs
   2133..2248    +  misc_feature   cPPT/CTS: central polypurine tract and central termination sequence of HIV-1 (lacking the first T)
   2326..2537    +  promoter       EF-1α core promoter: core promoter for human elongation factor EF-1α
   2538..3476    +  intron         EF-1α intron A: intron upstream of the start codon of human EF-1α
   3498..4205    +  CDS            mCherry: mCherry is a basic (constitutively fluorescent) red fluorescent protein published in 2004, derived from Discosoma sp.. It is reported to be a very rapidly-maturing monomer with low acid sensitivity.
   4239..5048    +  CDS            minD: MIND_ECOLI - Experimental evidence at protein level: Swiss-Prot protein existence level 1. ATPase required for the correct placement of the division site. Cell division inhibitors MinC and MinD act in concert to form an inhibitor capable of blocking formation of the polar Z ring septums. Rapidly oscillates between the poles of the cell to destabilize FtsZ filaments that have formed before they mature into polar Z rings. From Escherichia coli (strain K12).
   5140..5701    +  misc_feature   IRES: internal ribosome entry site (IRES) of the encephalomyocarditis virus (EMCV)
   5704..6303    +  CDS            PuroR: puromycin N-acetyltransferase; pac from Streptomyces alboniger; confers resistance to puromycin
   6327..6915    +  misc_feature   WPRE: woodchuck hepatitis virus posttranscriptional regulatory element
   6932..7450    +  CDS            nef (fragment): NEF_HV1BR - Experimental evidence at protein level: Swiss-Prot protein existence level 1. Extracellular Nef protein targets CD4(+) T-lymphocytes for apoptosis by interacting with CXCR4 surface receptors (PubMed:14990729). From Human immunodeficiency virus type 1 group M subtype B (isolate BRU/LAI) (HIV-1).
   7498..7755    +  LTR            5' LTR (truncated): truncated 5' long terminal repeat (LTR) from HIV-1
   7907..7923    -  protein_bind   lac operator: The lac repressor binds to the lac operator to inhibit transcription in E. coli. This inhibition can be relieved by adding lactose or isopropyl-β-D-thiogalactopyranoside (IPTG). lac repressor encoded by lacI
   7931..7961    -  promoter       lac promoter: promoter for the E. coli lac operon
   7976..7997    -  protein_bind   CAP binding site: CAP binding activates transcription in the presence of cAMP. E. coli catabolite activator protein
   8010..8102    -  CDS            lacI (fragment): lac repressor; lacI; The lac repressor binds to the lac operator to inhibit transcription in E. coli. This inhibition can be relieved by adding lactose or isopropyl-β-D-thiogalactopyranoside (IPTG).
   8285..8873    -  rep_origin     ori: high-copy-number ColE1/pMB1/pBR322/pUC origin of replication
   9044..9904    -  CDS            AmpR: β-lactamase; bla; confers resistance to ampicillin, carbenicillin, and related antibiotics
   9905..10009   -  promoter       AmpR promoter: bla
  10057..10191   +  polyA_signal   SV40 poly(A) signal: SV40 polyadenylation signal
